Addgene plasmid #142644: TFORF0529
Purpose: Lentiviral vector for overexpressing transcription factor ORFs with unique 24-bp barcodes. Barcodes facilitate identification of transcription factors in pooled screens.
Depositing lab: Feng Zhang. Depositing organization: Broad Institute. Publication: A transcription factor atlas of directed differentiation. Joung J, Ma S, Tay T, Geiger-Schuller KR, Kirchgatterer PC, Verdine VK, Guo B, Arias-Garcia MA, Allen WE, Singh A, Kuksenko O, Abudayyeh OO, Gootenberg JS, Fu Z, Macrae RK, Buenrostro JD, Regev A, Zhang F. Cell. 2023 Jan 5;186(1):209-229.e26. doi: 10.1016/j.cell.2022.11.026. PubMed 36608654.
Backbone
  Vector backbone: pLX_TRC317
  Backbone manufacturer: Broad Institute Genetic Perturbation Platform
  Backbone size w/o insert (bp): 8264
  Vector type: Mammalian Expression, Lentiviral
  Selectable markers: Puromycin
Growth in bacteria
  Bacterial resistance: Ampicillin, 100 μg/mL
  Growth temperature: 37°C
  Growth strain: NEB Stable
  Copy number: High Copy
Gene/Insert
  Gene/Insert name: PAX6
  Species: H. sapiens (human)
  Insert size (bp): 962
  Entrez Gene: PAX6 (a.k.a. AN, AN1, AN2, ASGD5, D11S812E, FVH1, MGDA, WAGR)
  Promoter: EF1a
  Cloning method: Unknown
  Sequencing primers: 5′ GGGTGGAGACTGAAGTTAGGCCAG; 3′ CACATAGCGTAAAAGGAGCAACATAG
Terms and licenses: Academic/Nonprofit Terms; Industry Terms: Not Available to Industry
Depositor comments: NM_001310160,NM_001310161,ENST00000638629,ENST00000639548,ENST00000640125,ENST00000481563,ENST00000639386 . The transcription factor ORF portion of this plasmid was synthesized by Genewiz. Please test multiple small colonies in case of plasmid recombination. To make this collection available in a timely manner, a portion of this collection was not fully sequenced by Addgene. If an Addgene verified full plasmid sequence is not available, please contact us prior to placing an order to request the full sequence.
How to cite: TFORF0529 was a gift from Feng Zhang (Addgene plasmid # 142644 ; http://n2t.net/addgene:142644 ; RRID:Addgene_142644)
