[The description below was written by a language model from this plasmid's Addgene catalogue record and pLannotate feature annotations shown in this document.]
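Description:
TFORF0529 is a lentiviral mammalian expression plasmid built on the pLX_TRC317 backbone and carrying a human PAX6 open reading frame for overexpression. It belongs to a barcoded transcription factor ORF collection in which each construct carries a unique 24-bp barcode, so that individual factors can be identified by sequencing in pooled screens. In bacteria it is maintained through a high-copy ColE1/pUC-type origin with ampicillin selection from the β-lactamase gene. An f1 origin and remnants of a lac/lacZα cloning region with T3 and T7 promoters are also present in the backbone. The depositor notes that the plasmid can recombine, as is common for LTR-containing vectors.

The viral cassette follows a third-generation, self-inactivating design. An RSV promoter drives a truncated HIV-1 5' LTR, followed by the Ψ packaging signal with a partial gag fragment, the Rev response element for nuclear export of the genomic RNA, and a cPPT/CTS element. The cassette ends in a ΔU3 3' LTR, which inactivates the LTR promoter after integration, followed by an SV40 polyadenylation signal. Within the transferred region, an SV40 early promoter drives puromycin N-acetyltransferase for selecting transduced cells, and a separate EF-1α promoter drives the PAX6 ORF. A WPRE downstream enhances transcript expression. The recorded insert is 962 bp and is linked to several PAX6 transcript isoforms. The annotation software matched about 670 bp of it to chicken PAX6, which reflects the conservation of the protein, not the catalogued species. The barcode itself is not annotated in the feature table, and no epitope tag or reporter is recorded. The construct is intended for transcription factor overexpression, for example in directed differentiation screens.
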