Features (pLannotate 1.2.2; 31 found; start..end, strand, type, name):
      5..231     +  promoter       RSV promoter: Rous sarcoma virus enhancer/promoter
    232..412     +  LTR            5' LTR (truncated): truncated 5' long terminal repeat (LTR) from HIV-1
    459..584     +  misc_feature   HIV-1 Ψ: packaging signal of human immunodeficiency virus type 1
    568..931     +  CDS            HIV-1 gag (fragment): gag protein from human immunodeficiency virus 1; gag
   1077..1310    +  misc_feature   RRE: The Rev response element (RRE) of HIV-1 allows for Rev-dependent mRNA export from the nucleus to the cytoplasm.
   1687..1713    +  CDS            Rev (fragment): human immunodeficiency virus 1 (HIV-1) Rev protein; rev; enhances nuclear export of unspliced and incompletely spliced viral mRNAs
   1720..1743    +  promoter       SV40 promoter (fragment): SV40 early promoter
   1744..1815    +  promoter       SV40 promoter (fragment): SV40 enhancer and early promoter
   1839..1974    +  rep_origin     SV40 ori: SV40 origin of replication
   2020..2616    +  CDS            PuroR (fragment): puromycin N-acetyltransferase; pac from Streptomyces; confers resistance to puromycin
   2665..2782    +  misc_feature   cPPT/CTS: central polypurine tract and central termination sequence of HIV-1
   2847..2913    +  CDS            small t antigen (fragment): SV40 (simian virus 40) small t antigen
   2920..4098    +  promoter       EF-1α promoter: strong constitutive promoter for human elongation factor EF-1α
   4307..4972    +  CDS            PAX6: PAX6_CHICK - Experimental evidence at protein level: Swiss-Prot protein existence level 1. May be a transcription factor with important functions in eye and nasal development. From Gallus gallus (Chicken).
   4988..5041    +  promoter       U6 promoter (fragment): RNA polymerase III promoter for human U6 snRNA
   5083..5671    +  misc_feature   WPRE: woodchuck hepatitis virus posttranscriptional regulatory element
   5722..5741    +  misc_feature   cPPT/CTS (fragment): central polypurine tract and central termination sequence of HIV-1
   5743..5976    +  LTR            3' LTR (ΔU3): self-inactivating 3' long terminal repeat (LTR) from HIV-1
   6054..6175    +  polyA_signal   SV40 poly(A) signal: SV40 polyadenylation signal
   6215..6350    +  rep_origin     SV40 ori: SV40 origin of replication
   6371..6389    -  promoter       T7 promoter: promoter for bacteriophage T7 RNA polymerase
   6397..6552    +  CDS            lacZα (fragment): LacZα fragment of β-galactosidase; lacZ fragment
   6557..6985    +  rep_origin     f1 ori (sequence partly withheld): f1 bacteriophage origin of replication; arrow indicates direction of (+) strand synthesis
   7038..7142    +  promoter       AmpR promoter: bla
   7143..8003    +  CDS            AmpR: β-lactamase; bla; confers resistance to ampicillin, carbenicillin, and related antibiotics
   8174..8762    +  rep_origin     ori: high-copy-number ColE1/pMB1/pBR322/pUC origin of replication
   8945..9037    +  CDS            lacI (fragment): lac repressor; lacI; The lac repressor binds to the lac operator to inhibit transcription in E. coli. This inhibition can be relieved by adding lactose or isopropyl-β-D-thiogalactopyranoside (IPTG).
   9050..9071    +  protein_bind   CAP binding site: CAP binding activates transcription in the presence of cAMP. E. coli catabolite activator protein
   9086..9116    +  promoter       lac promoter: promoter for the E. coli lac operon
   9124..9140    +  protein_bind   lac operator: The lac repressor binds to the lac operator to inhibit transcription in E. coli. This inhibition can be relieved by adding lactose or isopropyl-β-D-thiogalactopyranoside (IPTG). lac repressor encoded by lacI
   9185..9203    +  promoter       T3 promoter: promoter for bacteriophage T3 RNA polymerase
>Addgene plasmid #142644 | TFORF0529 | addgene full sequence | sequence record 397741 | Addgene NGS Result
TTAATGTAGTCTTATGCAATACTCTTGTAGTCTTGCAACATGGTAACGATGAGTTAGCAACATGCCTTAC
AAGGAGAGAAAAAGCACCGTGCATGCCGATTGGTGGAAGTAAGGTGGTACGATCGTGCCTTATTAGGAAG
GCAACAGACGGGTCTGACATGGATTGGACGAACCACTGAATTGCCGCATTGCAGAGATATTGTATTTAAG
TGCCTAGCTCGATACATAAACGGGTCTCTCTGGTTAGACCAGATCTGAGCCTGGGAGCTCTCTGGCTAAC
TAGGGAACCCACTGCTTAAGCCTCAATAAAGCTTGCCTTGAGTGCTTCAAGTAGTGTGTGCCCGTCTGTT
GTGTGACTCTGGTAACTAGAGATCCCTCAGACCCTTTTAGTCAGTGTGGAAAATCTCTAGCAGTGGCGCC
CGAACAGGGACTTGAAAGCGAAAGGGAAACCAGAGGAGCTCTCTCGACGCAGGACTCGGCTTGCTGAAGC
GCGCACGGCAAGAGGCGAGGGGCGGCGACTGGTGAGTACGCCAAAAATTTTGACTAGCGGAGGCTAGAAG
GAGAGAGATGGGTGCGAGAGCGTCAGTATTAAGCGGGGGAGAATTAGATCGCGATGGGAAAAAATTCGGT
TAAGGCCAGGGGGAAAGAAAAAATATAAATTAAAACATATAGTATGGGCAAGCAGGGAGCTAGAACGATT
CGCAGTTAATCCTGGCCTGTTAGAAACATCAGAAGGCTGTAGACAAATACTGGGACAGCTACAACCATCC
CTTCAGACAGGATCAGAAGAACTTAGATCATTATATAATACAGTAGCAACCCTCTATTGTGTGCATCAAA
GGATAGAGATAAAAGACACCAAGGAAGCTTTAGACAAGATAGAGGAAGAGCAAAACAAAAGTAAGACCAC
CGCACAGCAAGCGGCCGCTGATCTTCAGACCTGGAGGAGGAGATATGAGGGACAATTGGAGAAGTGAATT
ATATAAATATAAAGTAGTAAAAATTGAACCATTAGGAGTAGCACCCACCAAGGCAAAGAGAAGAGTGGTG
CAGAGAGAAAAAAGAGCAGTGGGAATAGGAGCTTTGTTCCTTGGGTTCTTGGGAGCAGCAGGAAGCACTA
TGGGCGCAGCGTCAATGACGCTGACGGTACAGGCCAGACAATTATTGTCTGGTATAGTGCAGCAGCAGAA
CAATTTGCTGAGGGCTATTGAGGCGCAACAGCATCTGTTGCAACTCACAGTCTGGGGCATCAAGCAGCTC
CAGGCAAGAATCCTGGCTGTGGAAAGATACCTAAAGGATCAACAGCTCCTGGGGATTTGGGGTTGCTCTG
GAAAACTCATTTGCACCACTGCTGTGCCTTGGAATGCTAGTTGGAGTAATAAATCTCTGGAACAGATTTG
GAATCACACGACCTGGATGGAGTGGGACAGAGAAATTAACAATTACACAAGCTTAATACACTCCTTAATT
GAAGAATCGCAAAACCAGCAAGAAAAGAATGAACAAGAATTATTGGAATTAGATAAATGGGCAAGTTTGT
GGAATTGGTTTAACATAACAAATTGGCTGTGGTATATAAAATTATTCATAATGATAGTAGGAGGCTTGGT
AGGTTTAAGAATAGTTTTTGCTGTACTTTCTATAGTGAATAGAGTTAGGCAGGGATATTCACCATTATCG
TTTCAGACCCACCTCCCAACCCCGAGGGGACCCATGCATTGCATCTCAATTAGTCAGCAACCAGGTGTGG
AAAGTCCCCAGGCTCCCCAGCAGGCAGAAGTATGCAAAGCATGCGTCTCAATTAGTCAGCAACCATAGTC
CCGCCCCTAACTCCGCCCATCCCGCCCCTAACTCCGCCCAGTTCCGCCCATTCTCCGCCCCATGGCTGAC
TAATTTTTTTTATTTATGCAGAGGCCGAGGCCGCCTCGGCCTCTGAGCTATTCCAGAAGTAGTGAGGAGG
CTTTTTTGGAGGCCTAGGCTTTTGCAAAAAGCTTTCTAGAGGTACCACCGGAGCTTACCATGACCGAGTA
CAAGCCCACGGTGCGCCTCGCCACCCGCGACGACGTCCCCAGGGCCGTACGCACCCTCGCCGCCGCGTTC
GCCGACTACCCCGCCACGCGCCACACCGTCGATCCGGACCGCCACATCGAGCGGGTCACCGAGCTGCAAG
AACTCTTCCTCACGCGCGTCGGGCTCGACATCGGCAAGGTGTGGGTCGCGGACGACGGCGCCGCCGTGGC
GGTCTGGACCACGCCGGAGAGCGTCGAAGCGGGGGCGGTGTTCGCCGAGATCGGCCCGCGCATGGCCGAG
TTGAGCGGTTCCCGGCTGGCCGCGCAGCAACAGATGGAAGGCCTCCTGGCGCCGCACCGGCCCAAGGAGC
CCGCGTGGTTCCTGGCCACCGTCGGCGTCTCGCCCGACCACCAGGGCAAGGGTCTGGGCAGCGCCGTCGT
GCTCCCCGGAGTGGAGGCGGCCGAGCGCGCCGGGGTGCCCGCCTTCCTGGAGACCTCCGCGCCCCGCAAC
CTCCCCTTCTACGAGCGGCTCGGCTTCACCGTCACCGCCGACGTCGAGGTGCCCGAAGGACCGCGCACCT
GGTGCATGACCCGCAAGCCCGGTGCCAGTTAACGAATTCTAGATCTTGAGACAAATGGCAGTATTCATCC
ACAATTTTAAAAGAAAAGGGGGGATTGGGGGGTACAGTGCAGGGGAAAGAATAGTAGACATAATAGCAAC
AGACATACAAACTAAAGAATTACAAAAACAAATTACAAAAATTCAAAATTTTCGGGTTTATTACAGGGAC
AGCAGAGATCCACTTTGGCGCCGGCTCGAGGCCTGCAGGTGCAAAGATGGATAAAGTTTTAAACAGAGAG
GAATCTTTGCAGCTAATGGACCTTCTAGGTCTTGAAAGGAGTGGGAATTGGCTCCGGTGCCCGTCAGTGG
GCAGAGCGCACATCGCCCACAGTCCCCGAGAAGTTGGGGGGAGGGGTCGGCAATTGAACCGGTGCCTAGA
GAAGGTGGCGCGGGGTAAACTGGGAAAGTGATGTCGTGTACTGGCTCCGCCTTTTTCCCGAGGGTGGGGG
AGAACCGTATATAAGTGCAGTAGTCGCCGTGAACGTTCTTTTTCGCAACGGGTTTGCCGCCAGAACACAG
GTAAGTGCCGTGTGTGGTTCCCGCGGGCCTGGCCTCTTTACGGGTTATGGCCCTTGCGTGCCTTGAATTA
CTTCCACCTGGCTGCAGTACGTGATTCTTGATCCCGAGCTTCGGGTTGGAAGTGGGTGGGAGAGTTCGAG
GCCTTGCGCTTAAGGAGCCCCTTCGCCTCGTGCTTGAGTTGAGGCCTGGCCTGGGCGCTGGGGCCGCCGC
GTGCGAATCTGGTGGCACCTTCGCGCCTGTCTCGCTGCTTTCGATAAGTCTCTAGCCATTTAAAATTTTT
GATGACCTGCTGCGACGCTTTTTTTCTGGCAAGATAGTCTTGTAAATGCGGGCCAAGATCTGCACACTGG
TATTTCGGTTTTTGGGGCCGCGGGCGGCGACGGGGCCCGTGCGTCCCAGCGCACATGTTCGGCGAGGCGG
GGCCTGCGAGCGCGGCCACCGAGAATCGGACGGGGGTAGTCTCAAGCTGGCCGGCCTGCTCTGGTGCCTG
GCCTCGCGCCGCCGTGTATCGCCCCGCCCTGGGCGGCAAGGCTGGCCCGGTCGGCACCAGTTGCGTGAGC
GGAAAGATGGCCGCTTCCCGGCCCTGCTGCAGGGAGCTCAAAATGGAGGACGCGGCGCTCGGGAGAGCGG
GCGGGTGAGTCACCCACACAAAGGAAAAGGGCCTTTCCGTCCTCAGCCGTCGCTTCATGTGACTCCACGG
AGTACCGGGCGCCGTCCAGGCACCTCGATTAGTTCTCGAGCTTTTGGAGTACGTCGTCTTTAGGTTGGGG
GGAGGGGTTTTATGCGATGGAGTTTCCCCACACTGAGTGGGTGGAGACTGAAGTTAGGCCAGCTTGGCAC
TTGATGTAATTCTCCTTGGAATTTGCCCTTTTTGAGTTTGGATCTTGGTTCATTCTCAAGCCTCAGACAG
TGGTTCAAAGTTTTTTTCTTCCATTTCAGGTGTCGTGAGGCTAGCACCGCCACCATGGGCGCAGACGGCA
TGTATGATAAACTAAGGATGTTGAACGGGCAGACCGGAAGCTGGGGCACCCGCCCTGGTTGGTATCCGGG
GACTTCGGTGCCAGGGCAACCTACGCAAGATGGCTGCCAGCAACAGGAAGGAGGGGGAGAGAATACCAAC
TCCATCAGTTCCAACGGAGAAGATTCAGATGAGGCTCAAATGCGACTTCAGCTGAAGCGGAAGCTGCAAA
GAAATAGAACATCCTTTACCCAAGAGCAAATTGAGGCCCTGGAGAAAGAGTTTGAGAGAACCCATTATCC
AGATGTGTTTGCCCGAGAAAGACTAGCAGCCAAAATAGATCTACCTGAAGCAAGAATACAGGTATGGTTT
TCTAATCGAAGGGCCAAATGGAGAAGAGAAGAAAAACTGAGGAATCAGAGAAGACAGGCCAGCAACACAC
CTAGTCATATTCCTATCAGCAGTAGTTTCAGCACCAGTGTCTACCAACCAATTCCACAACCCACCACACC
GGTTTCCTCCTTCACATCTGGCTCCATGTTGGGCCGAACAGACACAGCCCTCACAAACACCTACAGCGCT
CTGCCGCCTATGCCCAGCTTCACCATGGCAAATAACCTGCCTATGCAACCCCCAGTCCCCAGCCAGACCT
CCTCATACTCCTGCATGCTGCCCACCAGCCCTTCGGTGAATGGGCGGAGTTATGATACCTACACCCCCCC
ACATATGCAGACACACATGAACAGTCAGCCAATGGGCACCTCGGGCACCACTTCAACAGGACTCATTTCC
CCTGGTGTGTCAGTTCCAGTTCAAGTTCCCGGAAGTGAACCTGATATGTCTCAATACTGGCCAAGATTAC
AGTAGTAATGAACTAGTCCGTAACTTGAAAGTATTTCGATTTCTTGGCTTTATATATCTTGTGGAAAGGA
CGACCCGGCTATTCCTACACGAACCACACGCGTTAAGTCGACAATCAACCTCTGGATTACAAAATTTGTG
AAAGATTGACTGGTATTCTTAACTATGTTGCTCCTTTTACGCTATGTGGATACGCTGCTTTAATGCCTTT
GTATCATGCTATTGCTTCCCGTATGGCTTTCATTTTCTCCTCCTTGTATAAATCCTGGTTGCTGTCTCTT
TATGAGGAGTTGTGGCCCGTTGTCAGGCAACGTGGCGTGGTGTGCACTGTGTTTGCTGACGCAACCCCCA
CTGGTTGGGGCATTGCCACCACCTGTCAGCTCCTTTCCGGGACTTTCGCTTTCCCCCTCCCTATTGCCAC
GGCGGAACTCATCGCCGCCTGCCTTGCCCGCTGCTGGACAGGGGCTCGGCTGTTGGGCACTGACAATTCC
GTGGTGTTGTCGGGGAAATCATCGTCCTTTCCTTGGCTGCTCGCCTGTGTTGCCACCTGGATTCTGCGCG
GGACGTCCTTCTGCTACGTCCCTTCGGCCCTCAATCCAGCGGACCTTCCTTCCCGCGGCCTGCTGCCGGC
TCTGCGGCCTCTTCCGCGTCTTCGCCTTCGCCCTCAGACGAGTCGGATCTCCCTTTGGGCCGCCTCCCCG
CGTCGACTTTAAGACCAATGACTTACAAGGCAGCTGTAGATCTTAGCCACTTTTTAAAAGAAAAGGGGGG
ACTGGAAGGGCTAATTCACTCCCAACGAAGACAAGATCTGCTTTTTGCTTGTACTGGGTCTCTCTGGTTA
GACCAGATCTGAGCCTGGGAGCTCTCTGGCTAACTAGGGAACCCACTGCTTAAGCCTCAATAAAGCTTGC
CTTGAGTGCTTCAAGTAGTGTGTGCCCGTCTGTTGTGTGACTCTGGTAACTAGAGATCCCTCAGACCCTT
TTAGTCAGTGTGGAAAATCTCTAGCAGTACGTATAGTAGTTCATGTCATCTTATTATTCAGTATTTATAA
CTTGCAAAGAAATGAATATCAGAGAGTGAGAGGAACTTGTTTATTGCAGCTTATAATGGTTACAAATAAA
GCAATAGCATCACAAATTTCACAAATAAAGCATTTTTTTCACTGCATTCTAGTTGTGGTTTGTCCAAACT
CATCAATGTATCTTATCATGTCTGGCTCTAGCTATCCCGCCCCTAACTCCGCCCATCCCGCCCCTAACTC
CGCCCAGTTCCGCCCATTCTCCGCCCCATGGCTGACTAATTTTTTTTATTTATGCAGAGGCCGAGGCCGC
CTCGGCCTCTGAGCTATTCCAGAAGTAGTGAGGAGGCTTTTTTGGAGGCCTAGGGACGTACCCAATTCGC
CCTATAGTGAGTCGTATTACGCGCGCTCACTGGCCGTCGTTTTACAACGTCGTGACTGGGAAAACCCTGG
CGTTACCCAACTTAATCGCCTTGCAGCACATCCCCCTTTCGCCAGCTGGCGTAATAGCGAAGAGGCCCGC
ACCGATCGCCCTTCCCAACAGTTGCGCAGCCTGAATGGCGAATGGG
[124 nt withheld, positions 6557-6680]
C
[91 nt withheld, positions 6682-6772]
A
[49 nt withheld, positions 6774-6822]
CCTTTGACGTTGGAGTCCACGTTCTTT
[37 nt withheld, positions 6850-6886]
ACCCTATCTCGGTCTATTCTTTTGATTTATAAGGGATTTTGCCGATTTCGGCCTATTGGTTAAAAAATGA
GCTGATTTAACAAAAATTTAACGCGAATTTTAACAAAATATTAACGCTTACAATTTAGGTGGCACTTTTC
GGGGAAATGTGCGCGGAACCCCTATTTGTTTATTTTTCTAAATACATTCAAATATGTATCCGCTCATGAG
ACAATAACCCTGATAAATGCTTCAATAATATTGAAAAAGGAAGAGTATGAGTATTCAACATTTCCGTGTC
GCCCTTATTCCCTTTTTTGCGGCATTTTGCCTTCCTGTTTTTGCTCACCCAGAAACGCTGGTGAAAGTAA
AAGATGCTGAAGATCAGTTGGGTGCACGAGTGGGTTACATCGAACTGGATCTCAACAGCGGTAAGATCCT
TGAGAGTTTTCGCCCCGAAGAACGTTTTCCAATGATGAGCACTTTTAAAGTTCTGCTATGTGGCGCGGTA
TTATCCCGTATTGACGCCGGGCAAGAGCAACTCGGTCGCCGCATACACTATTCTCAGAATGACTTGGTTG
AGTACTCACCAGTCACAGAAAAGCATCTTACGGATGGCATGACAGTAAGAGAATTATGCAGTGCTGCCAT
AACCATGAGTGATAACACTGCGGCCAACTTACTTCTGACAACGATCGGAGGACCGAAGGAGCTAACCGCT
TTTTTGCACAACATGGGGGATCATGTAACTCGCCTTGATCGTTGGGAACCGGAGCTGAATGAAGCCATAC
CAAACGACGAGCGTGACACCACGATGCCTGTAGCAATGGCAACAACGTTGCGCAAACTATTAACTGGCGA
ACTACTTACTCTAGCTTCCCGGCAACAATTAATAGACTGGATGGAGGCGGATAAAGTTGCAGGACCACTT
CTGCGCTCGGCCCTTCCGGCTGGCTGGTTTATTGCTGATAAATCTGGAGCCGGTGAGCGTGGGTCTCGCG
GTATCATTGCAGCACTGGGGCCAGATGGTAAGCCCTCCCGTATCGTAGTTATCTACACGACGGGGAGTCA
GGCAACTATGGATGAACGAAATAGACAGATCGCTGAGATAGGTGCCTCACTGATTAAGCATTGGTAACTG
TCAGACCAAGTTTACTCATATATACTTTAGATTGATTTAAAACTTCATTTTTAATTTAAAAGGATCTAGG
TGAAGATCCTTTTTGATAATCTCATGACCAAAATCCCTTAACGTGAGTTTTCGTTCCACTGAGCGTCAGA
CCCCGTAGAAAAGATCAAAGGATCTTCTTGAGATCCTTTTTTTCTGCGCGTAATCTGCTGCTTGCAAACA
AAAAAACCACCGCTACCAGCGGTGGTTTGTTTGCCGGATCAAGAGCTACCAACTCTTTTTCCGAAGGTAA
CTGGCTTCAGCAGAGCGCAGATACCAAATACTGTTCTTCTAGTGTAGCCGTAGTTAGGCCACCACTTCAA
GAACTCTGTAGCACCGCCTACATACCTCGCTCTGCTAATCCTGTTACCAGTGGCTGCTGCCAGTGGCGAT
AAGTCGTGTCTTACCGGGTTGGACTCAAGACGATAGTTACCGGATAAGGCGCAGCGGTCGGGCTGAACGG
GGGGTTCGTGCACACAGCCCAGCTTGGAGCGAACGACCTACACCGAACTGAGATACCTACAGCGTGAGCT
ATGAGAAAGCGCCACGCTTCCCGAAGGGAGAAAGGCGGACAGGTATCCGGTAAGCGGCAGGGTCGGAACA
GGAGAGCGCACGAGGGAGCTTCCAGGGGGAAACGCCTGGTATCTTTATAGTCCTGTCGGGTTTCGCCACC
TCTGACTTGAGCGTCGATTTTTGTGATGCTCGTCAGGGGGGCGGAGCCTATGGAAAAACGCCAGCAACGC
GGCCTTTTTACGGTTCCTGGCCTTTTGCTGGCCTTTTGCTCACATGTTCTTTCCTGCGTTATCCCCTGAT
TCTGTGGATAACCGTATTACCGCCTTTGAGTGAGCTGATACCGCTCGCCGCAGCCGAACGACCGAGCGCA
GCGAGTCAGTGAGCGAGGAAGCGGAAGAGCGCCCAATACGCAAACCGCCTCTCCCCGCGCGTTGGCCGAT
TCATTAATGCAGCTGGCACGACAGGTTTCCCGACTGGAAAGCGGGCAGTGAGCGCAACGCAATTAATGTG
AGTTAGCTCACTCATTAGGCACCCCAGGCTTTACACTTTATGCTTCCGGCTCGTATGTTGTGTGGAATTG
TGAGCGGATAACAATTTCACACAGGAAACAGCTATGACCATGATTACGCCAAGCGCGCAATTAACCCTCA
CTAAAGGGAACAAAAGCTGGAGCTGCAAGC
