>Addgene plasmid #142644 | TFORF0529 | depositor partial sequence | sequence record 280070 | Insert
ACCGCCACCATGGGCGCAGACGGCATGTATGATAAACTAAGGATGTTGAACGGGCAGACCGGAAGCTGGG
GCACCCGCCCTGGTTGGTATCCGGGGACTTCGGTGCCAGGGCAACCTACGCAAGATGGCTGCCAGCAACA
GGAAGGAGGGGGAGAGAATACCAACTCCATCAGTTCCAACGGAGAAGATTCAGATGAGGCTCAAATGCGA
CTTCAGCTGAAGCGGAAGCTGCAAAGAAATAGAACATCCTTTACCCAAGAGCAAATTGAGGCCCTGGAGA
AAGAGTTTGAGAGAACCCATTATCCAGATGTGTTTGCCCGAGAAAGACTAGCAGCCAAAATAGATCTACC
TGAAGCAAGAATACAGGTATGGTTTTCTAATCGAAGGGCCAAATGGAGAAGAGAAGAAAAACTGAGGAAT
CAGAGAAGACAGGCCAGCAACACACCTAGTCATATTCCTATCAGCAGTAGTTTCAGCACCAGTGTCTACC
AACCAATTCCACAACCCACCACACCGGTTTCCTCCTTCACATCTGGCTCCATGTTGGGCCGAACAGACAC
AGCCCTCACAAACACCTACAGCGCTCTGCCGCCTATGCCCAGCTTCACCATGGCAAATAACCTGCCTATG
CAACCCCCAGTCCCCAGCCAGACCTCCTCATACTCCTGCATGCTGCCCACCAGCCCTTCGGTGAATGGGC
GGAGTTATGATACCTACACCCCCCCACATATGCAGACACACATGAACAGTCAGCCAATGGGCACCTCGGG
CACCACTTCAACAGGACTCATTTCCCCTGGTGTGTCAGTTCCAGTTCAAGTTCCCGGAAGTGAACCTGAT
ATGTCTCAATACTGGCCAAGATTACAGTAGTAATGAACTAGTCCGTAACTTGAAAGTATTTCGATTTCTT
GGCTTTATATATCTTGTGGAAAGGACGACCCGGCTATTCCTACACGAACCAC
