>Addgene plasmid #142644 | TFORF0529 | depositor partial sequence | sequence record 280071 | Barcode
CCCGGCTATTCCTACACGAACCAC
